Addgene plasmid #49953: SL545
Purpose: Expresses a TALE-TET1CD (catalytic domain of TET1) fusion protein engineered to bind a site in the human RHOXF2/2B homeobox (RHOXF2) gene and demethylate CpGs adjacent to the binding site
Depositing lab: Keith Joung. Depositing organization: Massachusetts General Hospital. Publication: Targeted DNA demethylation and activation of endogenous genes using programmable TALE-TET1 fusion proteins. Maeder ML, Angstman JF, Richardson ME, Linder SJ, Cascio VM, Tsai SQ, Ho QH, Sander JD, Reyon D, Bernstein BE, Costello JF, Wilkinson MF, Joung JK. Nat Biotechnol. 2013 Oct 9. doi: 10.1038/nbt.2726. PubMed 24108092.
Backbone
  Vector backbone: pJFA274
  Backbone manufacturer: Joung lab (Addgene plasmid #49239)
  Vector type: TALEN
Growth in bacteria
  Bacterial resistance: Ampicillin, 100 μg/mL
  Growth temperature: 37°C
  Growth strain: XL1 Blue
  Copy number: Unknown
Gene/Insert
  Gene/Insert name: Tet1CD RH-11 (alt names: RH-11; RHOXF2 site #11)
  Species: H. sapiens (human)
  Entrez Gene: RHOXF2 (a.k.a. CT107, PEPP-2, PEPP2, THG1)
  Promoter: EF1a
  Cloning method: Restriction Enzyme; 5′ cloning site BsmBI (unknown if destroyed); 3′ cloning site BsmBI (unknown if destroyed)
  Sequencing primers: 5′ EF1a-F 5'-TCAAGCCTCAGACAGTGGTTC-3'; 3′ OJA199 5'-CACCATCACAGCAGTTGG-3'
Terms and licenses: Academic/Nonprofit Terms; Industry Terms: Not Available to Industry
Depositor comments: TALE target site is: TGCCTCAGGGGCTTGGCCTT. See Supplementary Figure 13 of associated publication for amino acid sequences of backbone and TALE repeat array.
How to cite: SL545 was a gift from Keith Joung (Addgene plasmid # 49953 ; http://n2t.net/addgene:49953 ; RRID:Addgene_49953)
