[The description below was written by a language model from this plasmid's Addgene catalogue record.]
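Description:
SL545 is a mammalian expression plasmid encoding a programmable TALE-TET1CD fusion protein, built on the pJFA274 backbone and catalogued under the TALEN vector type. It is propagated in E. coli under ampicillin selection; the record lists the copy number as unknown and gives no details of the origin of replication or of any mammalian selection marker. No feature table accompanies the entry, so the description rests on the catalogue fields alone.

The insert, named Tet1CD RH-11 (RHOXF2 site #11), is a custom TALE repeat array joined to the catalytic domain of TET1, the dioxygenase that oxidises 5-methylcytosine and thereby initiates DNA demethylation. The repeat array was introduced by restriction cloning at BsmBI sites, a type IIS enzyme commonly used to drop assembled TALE repeats into a receiving backbone that already supplies the flanking TALE sequences and effector domain; whether the sites survive cloning is not recorded. Expression is driven by the EF1a promoter, a strong constitutive promoter suited to human and other mammalian cells. The TALE portion is engineered to recognise a specific site in the human RHOXF2/2B homeobox gene, bringing the TET1 catalytic domain to that locus so that CpGs adjacent to the binding site are demethylated.

The construct is intended for targeted epigenome editing: removing methylation at a defined endogenous site in order to test how methylation there affects expression of the gene, including its possible activation. The numbering of the target site suggests it is one of a series of TALE-TET1 fusions directed at different RHOXF2 positions.
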