>Addgene plasmid #49953 | SL545 | depositor partial sequence | sequence record 74480 | TALE sequence
ATGGTGGACTTGAGGACACTCGGTTATTCGCAACAGCAACAGGAGAAAATCAAGCCTAAGGTCAGGAGCA
CCGTCGCGCAACACCACGAGGCGCTTGTGGGGCATGGCTTCACTCATGCGCATATTGTCGCGCTTTCACA
GCACCCTGCGGCGCTTGGGACGGTGGCTGTCAAATACCAAGATATGATTGCGGCCCTGCCCGAAGCCACG
CACGAGGCAATTGTAGGGGTCGGTAAACAGTGGTCGGGAGCGCGAGCACTTGAGGCGCTGCTGACTGTGG
CGGGTGAGCTTAGGGGGCCTCCGCTCCAGCTCGACACCGGGCAGCTGCTGAAGATCGCGAAGAGAGGGGG
AGTAACAGCGGTAGAGGCAGTGCACGCCTGGCGCAATGCGCTCACCGGGGCCCCCTTGAACCTGACCCCA
GACCAGGTAGTCGCAATCGCGAACAATAATGGGGGAAAGCAAGCCCTGGAAACCGTGCAAAGGTTGTTGC
CGGTCCTTTGTCAAGACCACGGCCTTACACCGGAGCAAGTCGTGGCCATTGCATCCCACGACGGTGGCAA
ACAGGCTCTTGAGACGGTTCAGAGACTTCTCCCAGTTCTCTGTCAAGCCCACGGGCTGACTCCCGATCAA
GTTGTAGCGATTGCGTCGCATGACGGAGGGAAACAAGCATTGGAGACTGTCCAACGGCTCCTTCCCGTGT
TGTGTCAAGCCCACGGTTTGACGCCTGCACAAGTGGTCGCCATCGCCTCGAATGGCGGCGGTAAGCAGGC
GCTGGAAACAGTACAGCGCCTGCTGCCTGTACTGTGCCAGGATCATGGACTGACCCCAGACCAGGTAGTC
GCAATCGCGTCACATGACGGGGGAAAGCAAGCCCTGGAAACCGTGCAAAGGTTGTTGCCGGTCCTTTGTC
AAGACCACGGCCTTACACCGGAGCAAGTCGTGGCCATTGCAAGCAACATCGGTGGCAAACAGGCTCTTGA
GACGGTTCAGAGACTTCTCCCAGTTCTCTGTCAAGCCCACGGGCTGACTCCCGATCAAGTTGTAGCGATT
GCGAATAACAATGGAGGGAAACAAGCATTGGAGACTGTCCAACGGCTCCTTCCCGTGTTGTGTCAAGCCC
ACGGTTTGACGCCTGCACAAGTGGTCGCCATCGCCAACAACAACGGCGGTAAGCAGGCGCTGGAAACAGT
ACAGCGCCTGCTGCCTGTACTGTGCCAGGATCATGGACTGACCCCAGACCAGGTAGTCGCAATCGCGAAC
AATAATGGGGGAAAGCAAGCCCTGGAAACCGTGCAAAGGTTGTTGCCGGTCCTTTGTCAAGACCACGGCC
TTACACCGGAGCAAGTCGTGGCCATTGCAAATAATAACGGTGGCAAACAGGCTCTTGAGACGGTTCAGAG
ACTTCTCCCAGTTCTCTGTCAAGCCCACGGGCTGACTCCCGATCAAGTTGTAGCGATTGCGTCGCATGAC
GGAGGGAAACAAGCATTGGAGACTGTCCAACGGCTCCTTCCCGTGTTGTGTCAAGCCCACGGTTTGACGC
CTGCACAAGTGGTCGCCATCGCCTCGAATGGCGGCGGTAAGCAGGCGCTGGAAACAGTACAGCGCCTGCT
GCCTGTACTGTGCCAGGATCATGGACTGACCCCAGACCAGGTAGTCGCAATCGCGTCAAACGGAGGGGGA
AAGCAAGCCCTGGAAACCGTGCAAAGGTTGTTGCCGGTCCTTTGTCAAGACCACGGCCTTACACCGGAGC
AAGTCGTGGCCATTGCAAATAATAACGGTGGCAAACAGGCTCTTGAGACGGTTCAGAGACTTCTCCCAGT
TCTCTGTCAAGCCCACGGGCTGACTCCCGATCAAGTTGTAGCGATTGCGAATAACAATGGAGGGAAACAA
GCATTGGAGACTGTCCAACGGCTCCTTCCCGTGTTGTGTCAAGCCCACGGTTTGACGCCTGCACAAGTGG
TCGCCATCGCCAGCCATGATGGCGGTAAGCAGGCGCTGGAAACAGTACAGCGCCTGCTGCCTGTACTGTG
CCAGGATCATGGACTGACCCCAGACCAGGTAGTCGCAATCGCGTCACATGACGGGGGAAAGCAAGCCCTG
GAAACCGTGCAAAGGTTGTTGCCGGTCCTTTGTCAAGACCACGGCCTTACACCGGAGCAAGTCGTGGCCA
TTGCAAGCAATGGGGGTGGCAAACAGGCTCTTGAGACGGTTCAGAGACTTCTCCCAGTTCTCTGTCAAGC
CCACGGGCTGACACCCGAACAGGTGGTCGCCATTGCTTCTAATGGGGGAGGACGGCCAGCCTTGGAG
