>Addgene plasmid #49953 | SL545 | addgene partial sequence | sequence record 75985 | EF1a-F 5'-TCAAGCCTCAGACAGTGGTTC-3'
AGCGGCCGCCACCATGGCCCCCAAGAAGAAGAGGAAGGTGGGCATTCACCGCGGGGTACCTATGGTGGAC
TTGAGGACACTCGGTTATTCGCAACAGCAACAGGAGAAAATCAAGCCTAAGGTCAGGAGCACCGTCGCGC
AACACCACGAGGCGCTTGTGGGGCATGGCTTCACTCATGCGCATATTGTCGCGCTTTCACAGCACCCTGC
GGCGCTTGGGACGGTGGCTGTCAAATACCAAGATATGATTGCGGCCCTGCCCGAAGCCACGCACGAGGCA
ATTGTAGGGGTCGGTAAACAGTGGTCGGGAGCGCGAGCACTTGAGGCGCTGCTGACTGTGGCGGGTGAGC
TTAGGGGGCCTCCGCTCCAGCTCGACACCGGGCAGCTGCTGAAGATCGCGAAGAGAGGGGGAGTAACAGC
GGTAGAGGCAGTGCACGCCTGGCGCAATGCGCTCACCGGGGCCCCCTTGAACCTGACCCCAGACCAGGTA
GTCGCAATCGCGAACAATAATGGGGGAAAGCAAGCCCTGGAAACCGTGCAAAGGTTGTTGCCGGTCCTTT
GTCAAGACCACGGCCTTACACCGGAGCAAGTCGTGGCCATTGCATCCCACGACGGTGGCAAACAGGCTCT
TGAGACGGTTCAGAGACTTCTCCCAGTTCTCTGTCAAGCCCACGGGCTGACTCCCGATCAAGTTGTAGCG
ATTGCGTCGCATGACGGAGGGAAACAAGCATTGGAGACTGTCCAACGGCTCCTTCCCGTGTTGTGTCAAG
CCCACGGTTTGACGCCTGCACAAGTGGTCGCCATCGCCTCGAATGGCGGCGGTAAGCAGGCGCTGGAAAC
AGTACAGCGCCTGCTGCCTGTACTGTGCCAGGATCATGGACTGACCCCAGACC
